>Addgene plasmid #70304 | R777-E020 Hs.CCND2-nostop | depositor full sequence | sequence record 125753 | Full Sequence
TTAACGCTAGCATGGATGTTTTCCCAGTCACGACGTTGTAAAACGACGGCCAGTCTTAAAATTCGAGCTC
GGTCCGAGGATCCGAAATAATGATTTTATTTTGACTGATAGTGACCTGTTCGTTGCAACAAATTGATAAG
CAATGCTTTTTTATAATGCCAACTTTGTACAAAAAAGTTGGCACCATGGAGCTGCTGTGCCACGAGGTGG
ACCCGGTCCGCAGGGCCGTGCGGGACCGCAACCTGCTCCGAGACGACCGCGTCCTGCAGAACCTGCTCAC
CATCGAGGAGCGCTACCTTCCGCAGTGCTCCTACTTCAAGTGCGTGCAGAAGGACATCCAACCCTACATG
CGCAGAATGGTGGCCACCTGGATGCTGGAGGTCTGTGAGGAACAGAAGTGCGAAGAAGAGGTCTTCCCTC
TGGCCATGAATTACCTGGACCGTTTCTTGGCTGGGGTCCCGACTCCGAAGTCCCATCTGCAACTCCTGGG
TGCTGTCTGCATGTTCCTGGCCTCCAAACTCAAAGAGACCAGCCCGCTGACCGCGGAGAAGCTGTGCATT
TACACCGACAACTCCATCAAGCCTCAGGAGCTGCTGGAGTGGGAACTGGTGGTGCTGGGGAAGTTGAAGT
GGAACCTGGCAGCTGTCACTCCTCATGACTTCATTGAGCACATCTTGCGCAAGCTGCCCCAGCAGCGGGA
GAAGCTGTCTCTGATCCGCAAGCATGCTCAGACCTTCATTGCTCTGTGTGCCACCGACTTTAAGTTTGCC
ATGTACCCACCGTCGATGATCGCAACTGGAAGTGTGGGAGCAGCCATCTGTGGGCTCCAGCAGGATGAGG
AAGTGAGCTCGCTCACTTGTGATGCCCTGACTGAGCTGCTGGCTAAGATCACCAACACAGACGTGGATTG
TCTCAAAGCTTGCCAGGAGCAGATTGAGGCGGTGCTCCTCAATAGCCTGCAGCAGTACCGTCAGGACCAA
CGTGACGGATCCAAGTCGGAGGATGAACTGGACCAAGCCAGCACCCCTACAGACGTGCGGGATATCGACC
TGTCAACTTTCTTGTACAAAGTTGGCATTATAGGAAAGCATTGCTTATCAATTTGTTGCAACGAACAGGT
CACTATCAGTCAAAATAAAATCATTATTTGCATGCAAGCTTAGATCCTCTAGACCAGCCAGGACAGAAAT
GCCTCGACTTCGCTGCTACCCAAGGTTGCCGGGTGACGCACACCGTGGAAACGGATGAAGGCACGAACCC
AGTGGACATAAGCCTGTTCGGTTCGTAAGCTGTAATGCAAGTAGCGTATGCGCTCACGCAACTGGTCCAG
AACCTTGACCGAACGCAGCGGTGGTAACGGCGCAGTGGCGGTTTTCATGGCTTGTTATGACTGTTTTTTT
GGGGTACAGTCTATGCCTCGGGCATCCAAGCAGCAAGCGCGTTACGCCGTGGGTCGATGTTTGATGTTAT
GGAGCAGCAACGATGTTACGCAGCAGGGCAGTCGCCCTAAAACAAAGTTAAACATTATGAGGGAAGCGGT
GATCGCCGAAGTATCGACTCAACTATCAGAGGTAGTTGGCGTCATCGAGCGCCATCTCGAACCGACGTTG
CTGGCCGTACATTTGTACGGCTCCGCAGTGGATGGCGGCCTGAAGCCACACAGTGATATTGATTTGCTGG
TTACGGTGACCGTAAGGCTTGATGAAACAACGCGGCGAGCTTTGATCAACGACCTTTTGGAAACTTCGGC
TTCCCCTGGAGAGAGCGAGATTCTCCGCGCTGTAGAAGTCACCATTGTTGTGCACGACGACATCATTCCG
TGGCGTTATCCAGCTAAGCGCGAACTGCAATTTGGAGAATGGCAGCGCAATGACATTCTTGCAGGTATCT
TCGAGCCAGCCACGATCGACATTGATCTGGCTATCTTGCTGACAAAAGCAAGAGAACATAGCGTTGCCTT
GGTAGGTCCAGCGGCGGAGGAACTCTTTGATCCGGTTCCTGAACAGGATCTATTTGAGGCGCTAAATGAA
ACCTTAACGCTATGGAACTCGCCGCCCGACTGGGCTGGCGATGAGCGAAATGTAGTGCTTACGTTGTCCC
GCATTTGGTACAGCGCAGTAACCGGCAAAATCGCGCCGAAGGATGTCGCTGCCGACTGGGCAATGGAGCG
CCTGCCGGCCCAGTATCAGCCCGTCATACTTGAAGCTAGACAGGCTTATCTTGGACAAGAAGAAGATCGC
TTGGCCTCGCGCGCAGATCAGTTGGAAGAATTTGTCCACTACGTGAAAGGCGAGATCACCAAGGTAGTCG
GCAAATAACCCTCGAGCCACCCATGACCAAAATCCCTTAACGTGAGTTACGCGTCGTTCCACTGAGCGTC
AGACCCCGTAGAAAAGATCAAAGGATCTTCTTGAGATCCTTTTTTTCTGCGCGTAATCTGCTGCTTGCAA
ACAAAAAAACCACCGCTACCAGCGGTGGTTTGTTTGCCGGATCAAGAGCTACCAACTCTTTTTCCGAAGG
TAACTGGCTTCAGCAGAGCGCAGATACCAAATACTGTCCTTCTAGTGTAGCCGTAGTTAGGCCACCACTT
CAAGAACTCTGTAGCACCGCCTACATACCTCGCTCTGCTAATCCTGTTACCAGTGGCTGCTGCCAGTGGC
GATAAGTCGTGTCTTACCGGGTTGGACTCAAGACGATAGTTACCGGATAAGGCGCAGCGGTCGGGCTGAA
CGGGGGGTTCGTGCACACAGCCCAGCTTGGAGCGAACGACCTACACCGAACTGAGATACCTACAGCGTGA
GCATTGAGAAAGCGCCACGCTTCCCGAAGGGAGAAAGGCGGACAGGTATCCGGTAAGCGGCAGGGTCGGA
ACAGGAGAGCGCACGAGGGAGCTTCCAGGGGGAAACGCCTGGTATCTTTATAGTCCTGTCGGGTTTCGCC
ACCTCTGACTTGAGCGTCGATTTTTGTGATGCTCGTCAGGGGGGCGGAGCCTATGGAAAAACGCCAGCAA
CGCGGCCTTTTTACGGTTCCTGGCCTTTTGCTGGCCTTTTGCTCACATGTTCTTTCCTGCGTTATCCCCT
GATTCTGTGGATAACCGTATTACCGCCTTTGAGTGAGCTGATACCGCTCGCCGCAGCCGAACGACCGAGC
GCAGCGAGTCAGTGAGCGAGGAAGCGGAAGAGCGCCCAATACGCAAACCGCCTCTCCCCGCGCGTTGGCC
GATTCATTAATGCAGCTGGCACGACAGGTTTCCCGACTGGAAAGCGGGCAGTGAGCGCAACGCAATTAAT
ACGCGTACCGCTAGCCAGGAAGAGTTTGTAGAAACGCAAAAAGGCCATCCGTCAGGATGGCCTTCTGCTT
AGTTTGATGCCTGGCAGTTTATGGCGGGCGTCCTGCCCGCCACCCTCCGGGCCGTTGCTTCACAACGTTC
AAATCCGCTCCCGGCGGATTTGTCCTACTCAGGAGAGCGTTCACCGACAAACAACAGATAAAACGAAAGG
CCCAGTCTTCCGACTGAGCCTTTCGTTTTATTTGATGCCTGGCAGTTCCCTACTCTCGCG
Features (pLannotate 1.2.2; 11 found; start..end, strand, type, name):
     18..54      -  CDS            lacZα (fragment): LacZα fragment of β-galactosidase; lacZ fragment
     85..180     +  protein_bind   attL3: mutant version of attL; recombination site for the Gateway® LR reaction LR Clonase™
    186..1052    +  CDS            CCND2: CCND2_HUMAN - Experimental evidence at protein level: Swiss-Prot protein existence level 1. Regulatory component of the cyclin D2-CDK4 (DC) complex that phosphorylates and inhibits members of the retinoblastoma (RB) protein family including RB1 and regulates the cell-cycle during G(1)/S transition. Phosphorylation of RB1 allows dissociation of the transcription factor E2F from the RB/E2F complex and the subsequent transcription of E2F target genes which are responsible for the progression through the G(1) phase. Hypophosphorylates RB1 in early G(1) phase. Cyclin D-CDK4 complexes are major inte
   1057..1150    -  protein_bind   attL2 (fragment): mutant version of attL; recombination site for the Gateway® LR reaction LR Clonase™
   1265..1288    +  promoter       Pc promoter (fragment): intI1 (promoter lies within the coding sequence); class 1 integron promoter
   1464..1520    +  CDS            GmR (fragment): gentamycin acetyltransferase; aacC1; confers resistance to gentamycin
   1527..2318    +  CDS            SmR: aminoglycoside adenylyltransferase (Murphy, 1985); aadA; confers resistance to spectinomycin and streptomycin
   2411..2999    +  rep_origin     ori: high-copy-number ColE1/pMB1/pBR322/pUC origin of replication
   3182..3274    +  CDS            lacI (fragment): lac repressor; lacI; The lac repressor binds to the lac operator to inhibit transcription in E. coli. This inhibition can be relieved by adding lactose or isopropyl-β-D-thiogalactopyranoside (IPTG).
   3329..3356    -  terminator     rrnB T2 terminator: transcription terminator T2 from the E. coli rrnB gene
   3488..3531    +  terminator     rrnB T1 terminator: Escherichia coli rrnB; transcription terminator T1 from the E. coli rrnB gene
