[The description below was written by a language model from this plasmid's Addgene catalogue record and pLannotate feature annotations shown in this document.]
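Description:
R777-E020 Hs.CCND2-nostop is a Gateway entry clone built on the pDonor-255 backbone. It carries the human CCND2 open reading frame in a form intended for transfer into destination vectors, not for direct expression. The plasmid replicates in E. coli from a high-copy ColE1/pUC-type origin and is selected with spectinomycin through an aadA (SmR) aminoglycoside adenylyltransferase gene. A fragment of a class 1 integron Pc promoter and a short gentamicin acetyltransferase remnant lie upstream of this marker. Small lacZα and lacI fragments are also annotated as backbone remnants. rrnB T1 and T2 terminators lie in the backbone on the attL side of the cassette, an arrangement that generally insulates a cloned insert from read-through transcription.

The 867 bp insert encodes cyclin D2, the regulatory partner of CDK4 that phosphorylates RB-family proteins and promotes progression through G1 into S phase. The coding sequence is flanked by attL recombination sites. The automated annotation labels the upstream site as attL3 and the downstream one as a partial attL2, and both are substrates for the LR Clonase reaction that moves the ORF into an attR-containing destination vector. The stop codon has been omitted, so recombination into a suitable destination vector places CCND2 in frame with a C-terminal tag, reporter or other fusion partner. No promoter for the insert is annotated, so expression depends on the destination vector chosen. The record gives two versions of the reference transcript accession for the insert, differing only in version number.
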