Addgene plasmid #70304: R777-E020 Hs.CCND2-nostop
Purpose: Gateway ORF clone of human CCND2 [NM_001759.1] without stop codon (for C-terminal fusions)
Depositing lab: Dominic Esposito. Depositing organization: National Cancer Institute (NCI).
Backbone
  Vector backbone: pDonor-255
  Backbone size w/o insert (bp): 2693
  Vector type: Gateway Entry Clone
Growth in bacteria
  Bacterial resistance: Spectinomycin, 50 μg/mL
  Growth temperature: 37°C
  Growth strain: DH10B
  Copy number: High Copy
Gene/Insert
  Gene/Insert name: CCND2
  Species: H. sapiens (human)
  Insert size (bp): 867
  GenBank ID: NM_001759.3
  Entrez Gene: CCND2 (a.k.a. KIAK0002, MPPH3)
  Cloning method: Gateway Cloning
  Sequencing primers: 5′ M13F 23-mer (5'-CCCAGTCACGACGTTGTAAAACG); 3′ attLR 23-mer (5'-TAACATCAGAGATTTTGAGACAC)
Terms and licenses: Academic/Nonprofit Terms; Industry Terms: Not Available to Industry
How to cite: R777-E020 Hs.CCND2-nostop was a gift from Dominic Esposito (Addgene plasmid # 70304 ; http://n2t.net/addgene:70304 ; RRID:Addgene_70304)
