>Addgene plasmid #70304 | R777-E020 Hs.CCND2-nostop | addgene partial sequence | sequence record 129283 | pCR8_R1 5'-cgaaccgaacaggcttatgt-3'
GTGCGTCACCCGGCAACCTTGGGTAGCAGCGAAGTCGAGGCATTTCTGTCCTGGCTGGTCTAGAGGATCT
AAGCTTGCATGCAAATAATGATTTTATTTTGACTGATAGTGACCTGTTCGTTGCAACAAATTGATAAGCA
ATGCTTTCCTATAATGCCAACTTTGTACAAGAAAGTTGACAGGTCGATATCCCGCACGTCTGTAGGGGTG
CTGGCTTGGTCCAGTTCATCCTCCGACTTGGATCCGTCACGTTGGTCCTGACGGTACTGCTGCAGGCTAT
TGAGGAGCACCGCCTCAATCTGCTCCTGGCAAGCTTTGAGACAATCCACGTCTGTGTTGGTGATCTTAGC
CAGCAGCTCAGTCAGGGCATCACAAGTGAGCGAGCTCACTTCCTCATCCTGCTGGAGCCCACAGATGGCT
GCTCCCACACTTCCAGTTGCGATCATCGACGGTGGGTACATGGCAAACTTAAAGTCGGTGGCACACAGAG
CAATGAAGGTCTGAGCATGCTTGCGGATCAGAGACAGCTTCTCCCGCTGCTGGGGCAGCTTGCGCAAGAT
GTGCTCAATGAAGTCATGAGGAGTGACAGCTGCCAGGTTCCACTTCAACTTCCCCAGCACCACCAGTTCC
CACTCCAGCAGCTCCTGAGGCTTGATGGAGTTGTCGGTGTAAATGCACAGCTTCTCCGCGGTCAGCGGGC
TGGTCTCTTTGAGTTTGGAGGCCAGGAACATGCAGACAGCACCCAGGAGTTGCAGATGGGACTTCGGAGT
CGGGACCCCAGCCAAGAAACGGTCCAGGTAATTCATGGCCAGAGGGAAGACCTCTTCTTCGCACTTCTGT
TCCTCACAGACCTCCAGCATCCAGGTGGCCACCATTCTGCGCATGTA
